Addgene plasmid #77999: ADPGK gRNA (BRDN0001147802)
Purpose: 3rd generation lentiviral gRNA plasmid targeting human ADPGK
Depositing lab: John Doench & David Root. Depositing organization: Broad Institute. Publication: Optimized sgRNA design to maximize activity and minimize off-target effects of CRISPR-Cas9. Doench JG, Fusi N, Sullender M, Hegde M, Vaimberg EW, Donovan KF, Smith I, Tothova Z, Wilen C, Orchard R, Virgin HW, Listgarten J, Root DE. Nat Biotechnol. 2016 Jan 18. doi: 10.1038/nbt.3437. PubMed 26780180.
Backbone
  Vector backbone: lentiGuide-Puro
  Backbone manufacturer: Zhang Lab (Addgene plasmid # 52963)
  Vector type: Mammalian Expression, Lentiviral, CRISPR
  Selectable markers: Puromycin
Growth in bacteria
  Bacterial resistance: Ampicillin, 100 μg/mL
  Growth temperature: 37°C
  Growth strain: DH5alpha
  Copy number: High Copy
Gene/Insert
  Gene/Insert name: ADPGK (alt names: ADPGK; NM_031284.4)
  gRNA/shRNA sequence: AAGATGAATCGGTTGGCATG
  Species: H. sapiens (human)
  Entrez Gene: ADPGK (a.k.a. 2610017G09Rik, ADP-GK)
  Promoter: hU6
  Cloning method: Unknown
  Sequencing primers: 5′ U6-F; 3′ pS2-R
Terms and licenses: Academic/Nonprofit Terms; Industry Terms: Not Available to Industry
Depositor comments: The gRNA was designed to target the following Genbank reference sequence(s): NM_031284.4. Note that this plasmid does NOT contain Cas9. It should be used in conjunction with lentiCas9-Blast (Addgene #52962) or otherwise with cell lines already expressing Cas9. Browse the full kinome gRNA library at http://www.addgene.org/pooled-library/broadgpp-human-kinome/ or visit http://www.broadinstitute.org/rnai/public/ for detailed protocols and information.
How to cite: ADPGK gRNA (BRDN0001147802) was a gift from John Doench & David Root (Addgene plasmid # 77999 ; http://n2t.net/addgene:77999 ; RRID:Addgene_77999)
