[The description below was written by a language model from this plasmid's Addgene catalogue record and pLannotate feature annotations shown in this document.]
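Description:
ADPGK gRNA (BRDN0001147802) is a third-generation lentiviral guide RNA plasmid built on the lentiGuide-Puro backbone and designed to direct Streptococcus pyogenes Cas9 to the human ADPGK gene (ADP-dependent glucokinase). In bacteria it is maintained at high copy through a ColE1/pUC-type origin and selected with ampicillin via the β-lactamase gene. An f1 origin, an SV40 origin, and remnants of lac and phage-promoter cloning sequences are also annotated in the backbone.

The viral genome is transcribed in packaging cells from an RSV promoter fused to a truncated HIV-1 5' LTR, which makes expression Tat-independent. It carries the Ψ packaging signal with a gag fragment, the Rev response element for nuclear export of the full-length RNA, a cPPT/CTS, and a self-inactivating ΔU3 3' LTR followed by an SV40 polyadenylation signal. Between the LTRs sit two expression units. A human U6 RNA polymerase III promoter drives the 20-nucleotide ADPGK-targeting spacer joined to the Cas9 gRNA scaffold. Downstream, the EF-1α core promoter with its intron A drives puromycin N-acetyltransferase, followed by a WPRE that enhances transcript expression. Transduced mammalian cells can therefore be selected with puromycin.

The plasmid does not encode Cas9, so it must be paired with a separate Cas9 lentiviral vector or used in cells that already express the nuclease. It belongs to a set of guides from a human kinome gRNA library associated with work on optimised sgRNA design, and it is suited to knockout of ADPGK in human cells. The cloning method is not recorded.
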