Features (pLannotate 1.2.2; 29 found; start..end, strand, type, name):
     14..80      +  CDS            small t antigen (fragment): SV40 (simian virus 40) small t antigen
    106..317     +  promoter       EF-1α core promoter: core promoter for human elongation factor EF-1α
    318..1256    +  intron         EF-1α intron A: intron upstream of the start codon of human EF-1α
   1278..1877    +  CDS            PuroR (fragment): puromycin N-acetyltransferase; pac from Streptomyces; confers resistance to puromycin
   1893..2481    +  misc_feature   WPRE: woodchuck hepatitis virus posttranscriptional regulatory element
   2532..2551    +  misc_feature   cPPT/CTS (fragment): central polypurine tract and central termination sequence of HIV-1
   2553..2786    +  LTR            3' LTR (ΔU3): self-inactivating 3' long terminal repeat (LTR) from HIV-1
   2864..2985    +  polyA_signal   SV40 poly(A) signal: SV40 polyadenylation signal
   3025..3160    +  rep_origin     SV40 ori: SV40 origin of replication
   3181..3199    -  promoter       T7 promoter: promoter for bacteriophage T7 RNA polymerase
   3207..3362    +  CDS            lacZα (fragment): LacZα fragment of β-galactosidase; lacZ fragment
   3367..3795    +  rep_origin     f1 ori (sequence partly withheld): f1 bacteriophage origin of replication; arrow indicates direction of (+) strand synthesis
   3848..3952    +  promoter       AmpR promoter: bla
   3953..4813    +  CDS            AmpR: β-lactamase; bla; confers resistance to ampicillin, carbenicillin, and related antibiotics
   4984..5572    +  rep_origin     ori: high-copy-number ColE1/pMB1/pBR322/pUC origin of replication
   5755..5847    +  CDS            lacI (fragment): lac repressor; lacI; The lac repressor binds to the lac operator to inhibit transcription in E. coli. This inhibition can be relieved by adding lactose or isopropyl-β-D-thiogalactopyranoside (IPTG).
   5860..5881    +  protein_bind   CAP binding site: CAP binding activates transcription in the presence of cAMP. E. coli catabolite activator protein
   5896..5926    +  promoter       lac promoter: promoter for the E. coli lac operon
   5934..5950    +  protein_bind   lac operator: The lac repressor binds to the lac operator to inhibit transcription in E. coli. This inhibition can be relieved by adding lactose or isopropyl-β-D-thiogalactopyranoside (IPTG). lac repressor encoded by lacI
   5995..6013    +  promoter       T3 promoter: promoter for bacteriophage T3 RNA polymerase
   6041..6267    +  promoter       RSV promoter: Rous sarcoma virus enhancer/promoter
   6268..6448    +  LTR            5' LTR (truncated): truncated 5' long terminal repeat (LTR) from HIV-1
   6495..6620    +  misc_feature   HIV-1 Ψ: packaging signal of human immunodeficiency virus type 1
   6604..6967    +  CDS            HIV-1 gag (fragment): gag protein from human immunodeficiency virus 1; gag
   7113..7346    +  misc_feature   RRE: The Rev response element (RRE) of HIV-1 allows for Rev-dependent mRNA export from the nucleus to the cytoplasm.
   7723..7749    +  CDS            Rev (fragment): human immunodeficiency virus 1 (HIV-1) Rev protein; rev; enhances nuclear export of unspliced and incompletely spliced viral mRNAs
   7753..7993    +  promoter       U6 promoter: RNA polymerase III promoter for human U6 snRNA
   8023..8098    +  misc_RNA       gRNA scaffold: guide RNA scaffold for the Streptococcus pyogenes CRISPR/Cas9 system
   8154..8271    +  misc_feature   cPPT/CTS: central polypurine tract and central termination sequence of HIV-1
>Addgene plasmid #77999 | ADPGK gRNA (BRDN0001147802) | addgene full sequence | sequence record 188806 | Addgene Assembled Sequence
CCCGGGTGCAAAGATGGATAAAGTTTTAAACAGAGAGGAATCTTTGCAGCTAATGGACCTTCTAGGTCTT
GAAAGGAGTGGGAATTGGCTCCGGTGCCCGTCAGTGGGCAGAGCGCACATCGCCCACAGTCCCCGAGAAG
TTGGGGGGAGGGGTCGGCAATTGATCCGGTGCCTAGAGAAGGTGGCGCGGGGTAAACTGGGAAAGTGATG
TCGTGTACTGGCTCCGCCTTTTTCCCGAGGGTGGGGGAGAACCGTATATAAGTGCAGTAGTCGCCGTGAA
CGTTCTTTTTCGCAACGGGTTTGCCGCCAGAACACAGGTAAGTGCCGTGTGTGGTTCCCGCGGGCCTGGC
CTCTTTACGGGTTATGGCCCTTGCGTGCCTTGAATTACTTCCACCTGGCTGCAGTACGTGATTCTTGATC
CCGAGCTTCGGGTTGGAAGTGGGTGGGAGAGTTCGAGGCCTTGCGCTTAAGGAGCCCCTTCGCCTCGTGC
TTGAGTTGAGGCCTGGCCTGGGCGCTGGGGCCGCCGCGTGCGAATCTGGTGGCACCTTCGCGCCTGTCTC
GCTGCTTTCGATAAGTCTCTAGCCATTTAAAATTTTTGATGACCTGCTGCGACGCTTTTTTTCTGGCAAG
ATAGTCTTGTAAATGCGGGCCAAGATCTGCACACTGGTATTTCGGTTTTTGGGGCCGCGGGCGGCGACGG
GGCCCGTGCGTCCCAGCGCACATGTTCGGCGAGGCGGGGCCTGCGAGCGCGGCCACCGAGAATCGGACGG
GGGTAGTCTCAAGCTGGCCGGCCTGCTCTGGTGCCTGGCCTCGCGCCGCCGTGTATCGCCCCGCCCTGGG
CGGCAAGGCTGGCCCGGTCGGCACCAGTTGCGTGAGCGGAAAGATGGCCGCTTCCCGGCCCTGCTGCAGG
GAGCTCAAAATGGAGGACGCGGCGCTCGGGAGAGCGGGCGGGTGAGTCACCCACACAAAGGAAAAGGGCC
TTTCCGTCCTCAGCCGTCGCTTCATGTGACTCCACGGAGTACCGGGCGCCGTCCAGGCACCTCGATTAGT
TCTCGAGCTTTTGGAGTACGTCGTCTTTAGGTTGGGGGGAGGGGTTTTATGCGATGGAGTTTCCCCACAC
TGAGTGGGTGGAGACTGAAGTTAGGCCAGCTTGGCACTTGATGTAATTCTCCTTGGAATTTGCCCTTTTT
GAGTTTGGATCTTGGTTCATTCTCAAGCCTCAGACAGTGGTTCAAAGTTTTTTTCTTCCATTTCAGGTGT
CGTGACGTACGGCCACCATGACCGAGTACAAGCCCACGGTGCGCCTCGCCACCCGCGACGACGTCCCCAG
GGCCGTACGCACCCTCGCCGCCGCGTTCGCCGACTACCCCGCCACGCGCCACACCGTCGATCCGGACCGC
CACATCGAGCGGGTCACCGAGCTGCAAGAACTCTTCCTCACGCGCGTCGGGCTCGACATCGGCAAGGTGT
GGGTCGCGGACGACGGCGCCGCCGTGGCGGTCTGGACCACGCCGGAGAGCGTCGAAGCGGGGGCGGTGTT
CGCCGAGATCGGCCCGCGCATGGCCGAGTTGAGCGGTTCCCGGCTGGCCGCGCAGCAACAGATGGAAGGC
CTCCTGGCGCCGCACCGGCCCAAGGAGCCCGCGTGGTTCCTGGCCACCGTCGGAGTCTCGCCCGACCACC
AGGGCAAGGGTCTGGGCAGCGCCGTCGTGCTCCCCGGAGTGGAGGCGGCCGAGCGCGCCGGGGTGCCCGC
CTTCCTGGAGACCTCCGCGCCCCGCAACCTCCCCTTCTACGAGCGGCTCGGCTTCACCGTCACCGCCGAC
GTCGAGGTGCCCGAAGGACCGCGCACCTGGTGCATGACCCGCAAGCCCGGTGCCTGAACGCGTTAAGTCG
ACAATCAACCTCTGGATTACAAAATTTGTGAAAGATTGACTGGTATTCTTAACTATGTTGCTCCTTTTAC
GCTATGTGGATACGCTGCTTTAATGCCTTTGTATCATGCTATTGCTTCCCGTATGGCTTTCATTTTCTCC
TCCTTGTATAAATCCTGGTTGCTGTCTCTTTATGAGGAGTTGTGGCCCGTTGTCAGGCAACGTGGCGTGG
TGTGCACTGTGTTTGCTGACGCAACCCCCACTGGTTGGGGCATTGCCACCACCTGTCAGCTCCTTTCCGG
GACTTTCGCTTTCCCCCTCCCTATTGCCACGGCGGAACTCATCGCCGCCTGCCTTGCCCGCTGCTGGACA
GGGGCTCGGCTGTTGGGCACTGACAATTCCGTGGTGTTGTCGGGGAAATCATCGTCCTTTCCTTGGCTGC
TCGCCTGTGTTGCCACCTGGATTCTGCGCGGGACGTCCTTCTGCTACGTCCCTTCGGCCCTCAATCCAGC
GGACCTTCCTTCCCGCGGCCTGCTGCCGGCTCTGCGGCCTCTTCCGCGTCTTCGCCTTCGCCCTCAGACG
AGTCGGATCTCCCTTTGGGCCGCCTCCCCGCGTCGACTTTAAGACCAATGACTTACAAGGCAGCTGTAGA
TCTTAGCCACTTTTTAAAAGAAAAGGGGGGACTGGAAGGGCTAATTCACTCCCAACGAAGACAAGATCTG
CTTTTTGCTTGTACTGGGTCTCTCTGGTTAGACCAGATCTGAGCCTGGGAGCTCTCTGGCTAACTAGGGA
ACCCACTGCTTAAGCCTCAATAAAGCTTGCCTTGAGTGCTTCAAGTAGTGTGTGCCCGTCTGTTGTGTGA
CTCTGGTAACTAGAGATCCCTCAGACCCTTTTAGTCAGTGTGGAAAATCTCTAGCAGTACGTATAGTAGT
TCATGTCATCTTATTATTCAGTATTTATAACTTGCAAAGAAATGAATATCAGAGAGTGAGAGGAACTTGT
TTATTGCAGCTTATAATGGTTACAAATAAAGCAATAGCATCACAAATTTCACAAATAAAGCATTTTTTTC
ACTGCATTCTAGTTGTGGTTTGTCCAAACTCATCAATGTATCTTATCATGTCTGGCTCTAGCTATCCCGC
CCCTAACTCCGCCCATCCCGCCCCTAACTCCGCCCAGTTCCGCCCATTCTCCGCCCCATGGCTGACTAAT
TTTTTTTATTTATGCAGAGGCCGAGGCCGCCTCGGCCTCTGAGCTATTCCAGAAGTAGTGAGGAGGCTTT
TTTGGAGGCCTAGGGACGTACCCAATTCGCCCTATAGTGAGTCGTATTACGCGCGCTCACTGGCCGTCGT
TTTACAACGTCGTGACTGGGAAAACCCTGGCGTTACCCAACTTAATCGCCTTGCAGCACATCCCCCTTTC
GCCAGCTGGCGTAATAGCGAAGAGGCCCGCACCGATCGCCCTTCCCAACAGTTGCGCAGCCTGAATGGCG
AATGGG
[124 nt withheld, positions 3367-3490]
C
[91 nt withheld, positions 3492-3582]
A
[49 nt withheld, positions 3584-3632]
CCTTTGACGTTGGAGTCCACGTTCTTT
[37 nt withheld, positions 3660-3696]
ACCCTATCTCGGTCTATTCTTTTGATTTATAAGGGATTTTGCCGATTTCGGCCTATTGGTTAAAAAATGA
GCTGATTTAACAAAAATTTAACGCGAATTTTAACAAAATATTAACGCTTACAATTTAGGTGGCACTTTTC
GGGGAAATGTGCGCGGAACCCCTATTTGTTTATTTTTCTAAATACATTCAAATATGTATCCGCTCATGAG
ACAATAACCCTGATAAATGCTTCAATAATATTGAAAAAGGAAGAGTATGAGTATTCAACATTTCCGTGTC
GCCCTTATTCCCTTTTTTGCGGCATTTTGCCTTCCTGTTTTTGCTCACCCAGAAACGCTGGTGAAAGTAA
AAGATGCTGAAGATCAGTTGGGTGCACGAGTGGGTTACATCGAACTGGATCTCAACAGCGGTAAGATCCT
TGAGAGTTTTCGCCCCGAAGAACGTTTTCCAATGATGAGCACTTTTAAAGTTCTGCTATGTGGCGCGGTA
TTATCCCGTATTGACGCCGGGCAAGAGCAACTCGGTCGCCGCATACACTATTCTCAGAATGACTTGGTTG
AGTACTCACCAGTCACAGAAAAGCATCTTACGGATGGCATGACAGTAAGAGAATTATGCAGTGCTGCCAT
AACCATGAGTGATAACACTGCGGCCAACTTACTTCTGACAACGATCGGAGGACCGAAGGAGCTAACCGCT
TTTTTGCACAACATGGGGGATCATGTAACTCGCCTTGATCGTTGGGAACCGGAGCTGAATGAAGCCATAC
CAAACGACGAGCGTGACACCACGATGCCTGTAGCAATGGCAACAACGTTGCGCAAACTATTAACTGGCGA
ACTACTTACTCTAGCTTCCCGGCAACAATTAATAGACTGGATGGAGGCGGATAAAGTTGCAGGACCACTT
CTGCGCTCGGCCCTTCCGGCTGGCTGGTTTATTGCTGATAAATCTGGAGCCGGTGAGCGTGGGTCTCGCG
GTATCATTGCAGCACTGGGGCCAGATGGTAAGCCCTCCCGTATCGTAGTTATCTACACGACGGGGAGTCA
GGCAACTATGGATGAACGAAATAGACAGATCGCTGAGATAGGTGCCTCACTGATTAAGCATTGGTAACTG
TCAGACCAAGTTTACTCATATATACTTTAGATTGATTTAAAACTTCATTTTTAATTTAAAAGGATCTAGG
TGAAGATCCTTTTTGATAATCTCATGACCAAAATCCCTTAACGTGAGTTTTCGTTCCACTGAGCGTCAGA
CCCCGTAGAAAAGATCAAAGGATCTTCTTGAGATCCTTTTTTTCTGCGCGTAATCTGCTGCTTGCAAACA
AAAAAACCACCGCTACCAGCGGTGGTTTGTTTGCCGGATCAAGAGCTACCAACTCTTTTTCCGAAGGTAA
CTGGCTTCAGCAGAGCGCAGATACCAAATACTGTTCTTCTAGTGTAGCCGTAGTTAGGCCACCACTTCAA
GAACTCTGTAGCACCGCCTACATACCTCGCTCTGCTAATCCTGTTACCAGTGGCTGCTGCCAGTGGCGAT
AAGTCGTGTCTTACCGGGTTGGACTCAAGACGATAGTTACCGGATAAGGCGCAGCGGTCGGGCTGAACGG
GGGGTTCGTGCACACAGCCCAGCTTGGAGCGAACGACCTACACCGAACTGAGATACCTACAGCGTGAGCT
ATGAGAAAGCGCCACGCTTCCCGAAGGGAGAAAGGCGGACAGGTATCCGGTAAGCGGCAGGGTCGGAACA
GGAGAGCGCACGAGGGAGCTTCCAGGGGGAAACGCCTGGTATCTTTATAGTCCTGTCGGGTTTCGCCACC
TCTGACTTGAGCGTCGATTTTTGTGATGCTCGTCAGGGGGGCGGAGCCTATGGAAAAACGCCAGCAACGC
GGCCTTTTTACGGTTCCTGGCCTTTTGCTGGCCTTTTGCTCACATGTTCTTTCCTGCGTTATCCCCTGAT
TCTGTGGATAACCGTATTACCGCCTTTGAGTGAGCTGATACCGCTCGCCGCAGCCGAACGACCGAGCGCA
GCGAGTCAGTGAGCGAGGAAGCGGAAGAGCGCCCAATACGCAAACCGCCTCTCCCCGCGCGTTGGCCGAT
TCATTAATGCAGCTGGCACGACAGGTTTCCCGACTGGAAAGCGGGCAGTGAGCGCAACGCAATTAATGTG
AGTTAGCTCACTCATTAGGCACCCCAGGCTTTACACTTTATGCTTCCGGCTCGTATGTTGTGTGGAATTG
TGAGCGGATAACAATTTCACACAGGAAACAGCTATGACCATGATTACGCCAAGCGCGCAATTAACCCTCA
CTAAAGGGAACAAAAGCTGGAGCTGCAAGCTTAATGTAGTCTTATGCAATACTCTTGTAGTCTTGCAACA
TGGTAACGATGAGTTAGCAACATGCCTTACAAGGAGAGAAAAAGCACCGTGCATGCCGATTGGTGGAAGT
AAGGTGGTACGATCGTGCCTTATTAGGAAGGCAACAGACGGGTCTGACATGGATTGGACGAACCACTGAA
TTGCCGCATTGCAGAGATATTGTATTTAAGTGCCTAGCTCGATACATAAACGGGTCTCTCTGGTTAGACC
AGATCTGAGCCTGGGAGCTCTCTGGCTAACTAGGGAACCCACTGCTTAAGCCTCAATAAAGCTTGCCTTG
AGTGCTTCAAGTAGTGTGTGCCCGTCTGTTGTGTGACTCTGGTAACTAGAGATCCCTCAGACCCTTTTAG
TCAGTGTGGAAAATCTCTAGCAGTGGCGCCCGAACAGGGACTTGAAAGCGAAAGGGAAACCAGAGGAGCT
CTCTCGACGCAGGACTCGGCTTGCTGAAGCGCGCACGGCAAGAGGCGAGGGGCGGCGACTGGTGAGTACG
CCAAAAATTTTGACTAGCGGAGGCTAGAAGGAGAGAGATGGGTGCGAGAGCGTCAGTATTAAGCGGGGGA
GAATTAGATCGCGATGGGAAAAAATTCGGTTAAGGCCAGGGGGAAAGAAAAAATATAAATTAAAACATAT
AGTATGGGCAAGCAGGGAGCTAGAACGATTCGCAGTTAATCCTGGCCTGTTAGAAACATCAGAAGGCTGT
AGACAAATACTGGGACAGCTACAACCATCCCTTCAGACAGGATCAGAAGAACTTAGATCATTATATAATA
CAGTAGCAACCCTCTATTGTGTGCATCAAAGGATAGAGATAAAAGACACCAAGGAAGCTTTAGACAAGAT
AGAGGAAGAGCAAAACAAAAGTAAGACCACCGCACAGCAAGCGGCCGCTGATCTTCAGACCTGGAGGAGG
AGATATGAGGGACAATTGGAGAAGTGAATTATATAAATATAAAGTAGTAAAAATTGAACCATTAGGAGTA
GCACCCACCAAGGCAAAGAGAAGAGTGGTGCAGAGAGAAAAAAGAGCAGTGGGAATAGGAGCTTTGTTCC
TTGGGTTCTTGGGAGCAGCAGGAAGCACTATGGGCGCAGCGTCAATGACGCTGACGGTACAGGCCAGACA
ATTATTGTCTGGTATAGTGCAGCAGCAGAACAATTTGCTGAGGGCTATTGAGGCGCAACAGCATCTGTTG
CAACTCACAGTCTGGGGCATCAAGCAGCTCCAGGCAAGAATCCTGGCTGTGGAAAGATACCTAAAGGATC
AACAGCTCCTGGGGATTTGGGGTTGCTCTGGAAAACTCATTTGCACCACTGCTGTGCCTTGGAATGCTAG
TTGGAGTAATAAATCTCTGGAACAGATTTGGAATCACACGACCTGGATGGAGTGGGACAGAGAAATTAAC
AATTACACAAGCTTAATACACTCCTTAATTGAAGAATCGCAAAACCAGCAAGAAAAGAATGAACAAGAAT
TATTGGAATTAGATAAATGGGCAAGTTTGTGGAATTGGTTTAACATAACAAATTGGCTGTGGTATATAAA
ATTATTCATAATGATAGTAGGAGGCTTGGTAGGTTTAAGAATAGTTTTTGCTGTACTTTCTATAGTGAAT
AGAGTTAGGCAGGGATATTCACCATTATCGTTTCAGACCCACCTCCCAACCCCGAGGGGACCCAGAGAGG
GCCTATTTCCCATGATTCCTTCATATTTGCATATACGATACAAGGCTGTTAGAGAGATAATTAGAATTAA
TTTGACTGTAAACACAAAGATATTAGTACAAAATACGTGACGTAGAAAGTAATAATTTCTTGGGTAGTTT
GCAGTTTTAAAATTATGTTTTAAAATGGACTATCATATGCTTACCGTAACTTGAAAGTATTTCGATTTCT
TGGCTTTATATATCTTGTGGAAAGGACGAAACACCGAAGATGAATCGGTTGGCATGGTTTTAGAGCTAGA
AATAGCAAGTTAAAATAAGGCTAGTCCGTTATCAACTTGAAAAAGTGGCACCGAGTCGGTGCTTTTTTAA
GCTTGGCGTAACTAGATCTTGAGACAAATGGCAGTATTCATCCACAATTTTAAAAGAAAAGGGGGGATTG
GGGGGTACAGTGCAGGGGAAAGAATAGTAGACATAATAGCAACAGACATACAAACTAAAGAATTACAAAA
ACAAATTACAAAAATTCAAAATTTTCGGGTTTATTACAGGGACAGCAGAGATCCACTTTGGCGCCGGCTC
GAGGGGG
