>Addgene plasmid #77999 | ADPGK gRNA (BRDN0001147802) | depositor partial sequence | sequence record 145458 | Target Sequence
AAGATGAATCGGTTGGCATG
