>Addgene plasmid #77999 | ADPGK gRNA (BRDN0001147802) | addgene partial sequence | sequence record 188805 | hU6-F
CANAATANGTGACGTAGAAAGTAATAATTTCTTGGGTAGTTTGCAGTTTTAAAATTATGTTTTAAAATGG
ACTATCATATGCTTACCGTAACTTGAAAGTATTTCGATTTCTTGGCTTTATATATCTTGTGGAAAGGACG
AAACACCGAAGATGAATCGGTTGGCATGGTTTTAGAGCTAGAAATAGCAAGTTAAAATAAGGCTAGTCCG
TTATCAACTTGAAAAAGTGGCACCGAGTCGGTGCTTTTTTAAGCTTGGCGTAACTAGATCTTGAGACAAA
TGGCAGTATTCATCCACAATTTTAAAAGAAAAGGGGGGATTGGGGGGTACAGTGCAGGGGAAAGAATAGT
AGACATAATAGCAACAGACATACAAACTAAAGAATTACAAAAACAAATTACAAAAATTCAAAATTTTCGG
GTTTATTACAGGGACAGCAGAGATCCACTTTGGCGCCGGCTCGAGGGGGCCCGGGTGCAAAGATGGATAA
AGTTTTAAACAGAGAGGAATCTTTGCAGCTAATGGACCTTCTAGGTCTTGAAAGGAGTGGGAATTGGCTC
CGGTGCCCGT
